Addgene plasmid #163302: p7270 MSCV-N-HA-IRES-PURO Empty
Purpose: (Empty Backbone) Empty vector control
Depositing lab: Peter Howley & Elizabeth White. Depositing organization: Harvard Medical School. Publication: Genus beta human papillomavirus E6 proteins vary in their effects on the transactivation of p53 target genes. White EA, Walther J, Javanbakht H, Howley PM. J Virol. 2014 Aug;88(15):8201-12. doi: 10.1128/JVI.01197-14. Epub 2014 May 21. PubMed 24850740.
Backbone
  Vector backbone: MSCV
  Vector type: Retroviral
  Selectable markers: Puromycin
Growth in bacteria
  Bacterial resistance: Ampicillin, 100 μg/mL
  Growth temperature: 37°C
  Growth strain: NEB Stable
  Copy number: High Copy
Gene/Insert
  Gene/Insert name: None
Terms and licenses: Academic/Nonprofit Terms; Industry Terms: Not Available to Industry
How to cite: p7270 MSCV-N-HA-IRES-PURO Empty was a gift from Peter Howley & Elizabeth White (Addgene plasmid # 163302 ; http://n2t.net/addgene:163302 ; RRID:Addgene_163302)
