[The description below was written by a language model from this plasmid's Addgene catalogue record and pLannotate feature annotations shown in this document.]
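Description:
p7270 MSCV-N-HA-IRES-PURO Empty is a gammaretroviral expression backbone based on the murine stem cell virus (MSCV) vector, deposited as an empty-vector control with no gene insert. It is propagated in E. coli through a high-copy ColE1/pUC-type origin and selected with ampicillin via the β-lactamase gene. The rest of the bacterial portion contains only short remnants of earlier cloning vectors (fragments of lacI, rop, bom, lacZα and the tetracycline resistance gene, plus a lac promoter/operator), which have no evident role in the construct's use.

The retroviral unit is bounded by MSCV 5' and 3' long terminal repeats. The 5' LTR serves as the promoter for the viral transcript and is followed by the MESV Ψ packaging signal and a truncated gag region lacking its start codon, which together support encapsidation of the RNA when the plasmid is introduced into packaging cells supplying gag-pol and env in trans. Downstream lies a short HA epitope sequence, annotated as a fragment of a 3xHA tag and matching the "N-HA" in the name, positioned to tag an inserted coding sequence at its N-terminus. Next come a Gateway attR1 site and a lac UV5 promoter. No attR2 site or ccdB/chloramphenicol cassette is annotated, so the Gateway cassette appears to be largely absent in this empty version, though the record does not explain how it was derived. An EMCV IRES then drives translation of puromycin N-acetyltransferase from the same LTR transcript, allowing puromycin selection of transduced mammalian cells. The plasmid is intended as the matched negative control for HA-tagged proteins expressed from the same MSCV backbone.
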