Features (pLannotate 1.2.2; 21 found; start..end, strand, type, name):
     63..479     +  CDS            gag (truncated): truncated Moloney murine leukemia virus (MMLV) gag gene lacking the start codon
    513..539     +  CDS            3xHA (fragment): three tandem HA epitope tags
    555..679     +  protein_bind   attR1: mutant version of attR; recombination site for the Gateway® LR reaction LR Clonase™
    704..734     +  promoter       lac UV5 promoter: E. coli lac promoter with an "up" mutation
    864..1326    +  misc_feature   IRES: internal ribosome entry site (IRES) of the encephalomyocarditis virus (EMCV)
   1340..1939    +  CDS            PuroR: puromycin N-acetyltransferase; pac from Streptomyces alboniger; confers resistance to puromycin
   2015..2529    +  LTR            3' LTR: 3' long terminal repeat from murine embryonic stem cell virus
   2691..2707    -  protein_bind   lac operator: The lac repressor binds to the lac operator to inhibit transcription in E. coli. This inhibition can be relieved by adding lactose or isopropyl-β-D-thiogalactopyranoside (IPTG). lac repressor encoded by lacI
   2715..2745    -  promoter       lac promoter: promoter for the E. coli lac operon
   2760..2781    -  protein_bind   CAP binding site: CAP binding activates transcription in the presence of cAMP. E. coli catabolite activator protein
   2794..2886    -  CDS            lacI (fragment): lac repressor; lacI; The lac repressor binds to the lac operator to inhibit transcription in E. coli. This inhibition can be relieved by adding lactose or isopropyl-β-D-thiogalactopyranoside (IPTG).
   3069..3657    -  rep_origin     ori: high-copy-number ColE1/pMB1/pBR322/pUC origin of replication
   3828..4688    -  CDS            AmpR: β-lactamase; bla; confers resistance to ampicillin, carbenicillin, and related antibiotics
   4689..4793    -  promoter       AmpR promoter: bla
   4888..4923    +  CDS            rop (fragment): Rop protein, which maintains plasmids at low copy number; rop
   5025..5124    +  misc_feature   bom (fragment): basis of mobility region from pBR322
   5130..5279    -  CDS            lacZα (fragment): LacZα fragment of β-galactosidase; lacZ fragment
   5279..5480    -  CDS            TcR (fragment): tetracycline efflux protein; tet; confers resistance to tetracycline
   5481..5579    +  CDS            env (fragment): murine leukemia virus gPr80 envelope polyprotein precursor; env; proteolytically cleaved into gp70SU and p15TM subunits
   5621..6137    +  LTR            5' LTR: 5' long terminal repeat from murine embryonic stem cell virus
   6201..6542    +  misc_feature   MESV Ψ: packaging signal of murine embryonic stem cell virus
>Addgene plasmid #163302 | p7270 MSCV-N-HA-IRES-PURO Empty | addgene full sequence | sequence record 323715 | Addgene NGS Result
GCTGCAGCATCGTTCTGTGTTGTCTCTGTCTGACTGTGTTTCTGTATTTGTCTGAAAATTAGGGCCAGAC
TGTTACCACTCCCTTAAGTTTGACCTTAGGTCACTGGAAAGATGTCGAGCGGATCGCTCACAACCAGTCG
GTAGATGTCAAGAAGAGACGTTGGGTTACCTTCTGCTCTGCAGAATGGCCAACCTTTAACGTCGGATGGC
CGCGAGACGGCACCTTTAACCGAGACCTCATCACCCAGGTTAAGATCAAGGTCTTTTCACCTGGCCCGCA
TGGACACCCAGACCAGGTCCCCTACATCGTGACCTGGGAAGCCTTGGCTTTTGACCCCCCTCCCTGGGTC
AAGCCCTTTGTACACCCTAAGCCTCCGCCTCCTCTTCCTCCATCCGCCCCGTCTCTCCCCCTTGAACCTC
CTCGTTCGACCCCGCCTCGATCCTCCCTTTATCCAGCCCTCACTCCTTCTCTAGGCGCCGGAATTAGATC
TGCCACCATGCTCGATGGAGGATACCCATACGATGTTCCAGATTACGCTGCTCGAGGTTATCAAACAAGT
TTGTACAAAAAAGCTGAACGAGAAACGTAAAATGATATAAATATCAATATATTAAATTAGATTTTGCATA
AAAAACAGACTACATAATACTGTAAAACACAACATATCCAGTCACTATGGCGGCCGCATTAGGCACCCCA
GGCTTTACACTTTATGCTTCCGGCTCGTATAATGTGTGGATTTTGAGTTAGGATCAATTCCGCCCCCCCC
CCCTAACGTTACTGGCCGAAGCCGCTTGGAATAAGGCCGGTGTGCGTTTGTCTATATGTTATTTTCCACC
ATATTGCCGTCTTTTGGCAATGTGAGGGCCCGGAAACCTGGCCCTGTCTTCTTGACGAGCATTCCTAGGG
GTCTTTCCCCTCTCGCCAAAGGAATGCAAGGTCTGTTGAATGTCGTGAAGGAAGCAGTTCCTCTGGAAGC
TTCTTGAAGACAAACAACGTCTGTAGCGACCCTTTGCAGGCAGCGGAACCCCCCACCTGGCGACAGGTGC
CTCTGCGGCCAAAAGCCACGTGTATAAGATACACCTGCAAAGGCGGCACAACCCCAGTGCCACGTTGTGA
GTTGGATAGTTGTGGAAAGAGTCAAATGGCTCTCCTCAAGCGTATTCAACAAGGGGCTGAAGGATGCCCA
GAAGGTACCCCATTGTATGGGATCTGATCTGGGGCCTCGGTGCACATGCTTTACATGTGTTTAGTCGAGG
TTAAAAAAACGTCTAGGCCCCCCGAACCACGGGGACGTGGTTTTCCTTTGAAAAACACGATGATAATATG
GCCACAACCATGACCGAGTACAAGCCCACGGTGCGCCTCGCCACCCGCGACGACGTCCCCAGGGCCGTAC
GCACCCTCGCCGCCGCGTTCGCCGACTACCCCGCCACGCGCCACACCGTCGATCCGGACCGCCACATCGA
GCGGGTCACCGAGCTGCAAGAACTCTTCCTCACGCGCGTCGGGCTCGACATCGGCAAGGTGTGGGTCGCG
GACGACGGCGCCGCGGTGGCGGTCTGGACCACGCCGGAGAGCGTCGAAGCGGGGGCGGTGTTCGCCGAGA
TCGGCCCGCGCATGGCCGAGTTGAGCGGTTCCCGGCTGGCCGCGCAGCAACAGATGGAAGGCCTCCTGGC
GCCGCACCGGCCCAAGGAGCCCGCGTGGTTCCTGGCCACCGTCGGCGTCTCGCCCGACCACCAGGGCAAG
GGTCTGGGCAGCGCCGTCGTGCTCCCCGGAGTGGAGGCGGCCGAGCGCGCCGGGGTGCCCGCCTTCCTGG
AGACCTCCGCGCCCCGCAACCTCCCCTTCTACGAGCGGCTCGGCTTCACCGTCACCGCCGACGTCGAGGT
GCCCGAAGGACCGCGCACCTGGTGCATGACCCGCAAGCCCGGTGCCTGATGCATCGATGTCGACCTGCAG
CCAAGCTTATCGATAAAATAAAAGATTTTATTTAGTCTCCAGAAAAAGGGGGGAATGAAAGACCCCACCT
GTAGGTTTGGCAAGCTAGCTTAAGTAACGCCATTTTGCAAGGCATGGAAAATACATAACTGAGAATAGAG
AAGTTCAGATCAAGGTTAGGAACAGAGAGACAGCAGAATATGGGCCAAACAGGATATCTGTGGTAAGCAG
TTCCTGCCCCGGCTCAGGGCCAAGAACAGATGGTCCCCAGATGCGGTCCCGCCCTCAGCAGTTTCTAGAG
AACCATCAGATGTTTCCAGGGTGCCCCAAGGACCTGAAATGACCCTGTGCCTTATTTGAACTAACCAATC
AGTTCGCTTCTCGCTTCTGTTCGCGCGCTTCTGCTCCCCGAGCTCAATAAAAGAGCCCACAACCCCTCAC
TCGGCGCGCCAGTCCTCCGATAGACTGCGTCGCCCGGGTACCCGTGTATCCAATAAACCCTCTTGCAGTT
GCATCCGACTTGTGGTCTCGCTGTTCCTTGGGAGGGTCTCCTCTGAGTGATTGACTACCCGTCAGCGGGG
GTCTTTCATGGGTAACAGTTTCTTGAAGTTGGAGAACAACATTCTGAGGGTAGGAGTCGAATATTAAGTA
ATCCTGACTCAATTAGCCACTGTTTTGAATCCACATACTCCAATACTCCTGAAATAGTTCATTATGGACA
GCGCAGAAAGAGCTGGGGAGAATTGTGAAATTGTTATCCGCTCACAATTCCACACAACATACGAGCCGGA
AGCATAAAGTGTAAAGCCTGGGGTGCCTAATGAGTGAGCTAACTCACATTAATTGCGTTGCGCTCACTGC
CCGCTTTCCAGTCGGGAAACCTGTCGTGCCAGCTGCATTAATGAATCGGCCAACGCGCGGGGAGAGGCGG
TTTGCGTATTGGGCGCTCTTCCGCTTCCTCGCTCACTGACTCGCTGCGCTCGGTCGTTCGGCTGCGGCGA
GCGGTATCAGCTCACTCAAAGGCGGTAATACGGTTATCCACAGAATCAGGGGATAACGCAGGAAAGAACA
TGTGAGCAAAAGGCCAGCAAAAGGCCAGGAACCGTAAAAAGGCCGCGTTGCTGGCGTTTTTCCATAGGCT
CCGCCCCCCTGACGAGCATCACAAAAATCGACGCTCAAGTCAGAGGTGGCGAAACCCGACAGGACTATAA
AGATACCAGGCGTTTCCCCCTGGAAGCTCCCTCGTGCGCTCTCCTGTTCCGACCCTGCCGCTTACCGGAT
ACCTGTCCGCCTTTCTCCCTTCGGGAAGCGTGGCGCTTTCTCATAGCTCACGCTGTAGGTATCTCAGTTC
GGTGTAGGTCGTTCGCTCCAAGCTGGGCTGTGTGCACGAACCCCCCGTTCAGCCCGACCGCTGCGCCTTA
TCCGGTAACTATCGTCTTGAGTCCAACCCGGTAAGACACGACTTATCGCCACTGGCAGCAGCCACTGGTA
ACAGGATTAGCAGAGCGAGGTATGTAGGCGGTGCTACAGAGTTCTTGAAGTGGTGGCCTAACTACGGCTA
CACTAGAAGAACAGTATTTGGTATCTGCGCTCTGCTGAAGCCAGTTACCTTCGGAAAAAGAGTTGGTAGC
TCTTGATCCGGCAAACAAACCACCGCTGGTAGCGGTGGTTTTTTTGTTTGCAAGCAGCAGATTACGCGCA
GAAAAAAAGGATCTCAAGAAGATCCTTTGATCTTTTCTACGGGGTCTGACGCTCAGTGGAACGAAAACTC
ACGTTAAGGGATTTTGGTCATGAGATTATCAAAAAGGATCTTCACCTAGATCCTTTTAAATTAAAAATGA
AGTTTTAAATCAATCTAAAGTATATATGAGTAAACTTGGTCTGACAGTTACCAATGCTTAATCAGTGAGG
CACCTATCTCAGCGATCTGTCTATTTCGTTCATCCATAGTTGCCTGACTCCCCGTCGTGTAGATAACTAC
GATACGGGAGGGCTTACCATCTGGCCCCAGTGCTGCAATGATACCGCGAGACCCACGCTCACCGGCTCCA
GATTTATCAGCAATAAACCAGCCAGCCGGAAGGGCCGAGCGCAGAAGTGGTCCTGCAACTTTATCCGCCT
CCATCCAGTCTATTAATTGTTGCCGGGAAGCTAGAGTAAGTAGTTCGCCAGTTAATAGTTTGCGCAACGT
TGTTGCCATTGCTACAGGCATCGTGGTGTCACGCTCGTCGTTTGGTATGGCTTCATTCAGCTCCGGTTCC
CAACGATCAAGGCGAGTTACATGATCCCCCATGTTGTGCAAAAAAGCGGTTAGCTCCTTCGGTCCTCCGA
TCGTTGTCAGAAGTAAGTTGGCCGCAGTGTTATCACTCATGGTTATGGCAGCACTGCATAATTCTCTTAC
TGTCATGCCATCCGTAAGATGCTTTTCTGTGACTGGTGAGTACTCAACCAAGTCATTCTGAGAATAGTGT
ATGCGGCGACCGAGTTGCTCTTGCCCGGCGTCAATACGGGATAATACCGCGCCACATAGCAGAACTTTAA
AAGTGCTCATCATTGGAAAACGTTCTTCGGGGCGAAAACTCTCAAGGATCTTACCGCTGTTGAGATCCAG
TTCGATGTAACCCACTCGTGCACCCAACTGATCTTCAGCATCTTTTACTTTCACCAGCGTTTCTGGGTGA
GCAAAAACAGGAAGGCAAAATGCCGCAAAAAAGGGAATAAGGGCGACACGGAAATGTTGAATACTCATAC
TCTTCCTTTTTCAATATTATTGAAGCATTTATCAGGGTTATTGTCTCATGAGCGGATACATATTTGAATG
TATTTAGAAAAATAAACAAATAGGGGTTCCGCGCACATTTCCCCGAAAAGTGCCACCTGACGTCTAAGAA
ACCATTATTATCATGACATTAACCTATAAAAATAGGCGTATCACGAGGCCCTTTCGTCTCGCGCGTTTCG
GTGATGACGGTGAAAACCTCTGACACATGCAGCTCCCGGAGACGGTCACAGCTTGTCTGTAAGCGGATGC
CGGGAGCAGACAAGCCCGTCAGGGCGCGTCAGCGGGTGTTGGCGGGTGTCGGGGCTGGCTTAACTATGCG
GCATCAGAGCAGATTGTACTGAGAGTGCACCATATGCGGTGTGAAATACCGCACAGATGCGTAAGGAGAA
AATACCGCATCAGGCGCCATTCGCCATTCAGGCTGCGCAACTGTTGGGAAGGGCGATCGGTGCGGGCCTC
TTCGCTATTACGCCAGCTGGCGAAAGGGGGATGTGCTGCAAGGCGATTAAGTTGGGTAACGCCAGGGTTT
TCCCAGTCACGACGTTGTAAAACGACGGCGCAAGGAATGGTGCATGCAAGGAGATGGCGCCCAACAGTCC
CCCGGCCACGGGGCCTGCCACCATACCCACGCCGAAACAAGCGCTCATGAGCCCGAAGTGGCGAGCCCGA
TCTTCCCCATCGGTGATGTCGGCGATATAGGCGCCAGCAACCGCACCTGTGGCGCCGGTGATGCCGGCCA
CGATGCGTCCGGCGTAGAGGCGATTAGTCCAATTTGTTAAAGACAGGATATCAGTGGTCCAGGCTCTAGT
TTTGACTCAACAATATCACCAGCTGAAGCCTATAGAGTACGAGCCATAGATAAAATAAAAGATTTTATTT
AGTCTCCAGAAAAAGGGGGGAATGAAAGACCCCACCTGTAGGTTTGGCAAGCTAGCTTAAGTAACGCCAT
TTTGCAAGGCATGGAAAATACATAACTGAGAATAGAGAAGTTCAGATCAAGGTTAGGAACAGAGAGACAG
CAGAATATGGGCCAAACAGGATATCTGTGGTAAGCAGTTCCTGCCCCGGCTCAGGGCCAAGAACAGATGG
TCCCCAGATGCGGTCCCGCCCTCAGCAGTTTCTAGAGAACCATCAGATGTTTCCAGGGTGCCCCAAGGAC
CTGAAATGACCCTGTGCCTTATTTGAACTAACCAATCAGTTCGCTTCTCGCTTCTGTTCGCGCGCTTCTG
CTCCCCGAGCTCAATAAAAGAGCCCACAACCCCTCACTCGGCGCGCCAGTCCTCCGATAGACTGCGTCGC
CCGGGTACCCGTATTCCCAATAAAGCCTCTTGCTGTTTGCATCCGAATCGTGGACTCGCTGATCCTTGGG
AGGGTCTCCTCAGATTGATTGACTGCCCACCTCGGGGGTCTTTCATTTGGAGGTTCCACCGAGATTTGGA
GACCCCTGCCCAGGGACCACCGACCCCCCCGCCGGGAGGTAAGCTGGCCAGCGGTCGTTTCGTGTCTGTC
TCTGTCTTTGTGCGTGTTTGTGCCGGCATCTAATGTTTGCGCCTGCGTCTGTACTAGTTAGCTAACTAGC
TCTGTATCTGGCGGACCCGTGGTGGAACTGACGAGTTCTGAACACCCGGCCGCAACCCTGGGAGACGTCC
CAGGGACTTTGGGGGCCGTTTTTGTGGCCCGACCTGAGGAAGGGAGTCGATGTGGAATCCGACCCCGTCA
GGATATGTGGTTCTGGTAGGAGACGAGAACCTAAAACAGTTCCCGCCTCCGTCTGAATTTTTGCTTTCGG
TTTGGAACCGAAGCCGCGCGTCTTGTCTGCTGCAGC
